>Addgene plasmid #145977 | pAc5.1B-lambdaN-HA-DmAGO1-RB_B | depositor full sequence | sequence record 288422 | Full Sequence
CTTCAAGGAATTAATTCTATATTCTAAAAACACAAATGATACTTCTAAAAAAAATCATGAATGGCATCAA
CTCTGAATCAAATCTTTGCAGATGCACCTACTTCTCATTTCCACTGTCACATCATTTTTCCAGATCTCGC
TGCCTGTTATGTGGCCCACAAACCAAGACACGTTTTATGGCCATTAAAGCTGGCTGATCGTCGCCAAACA
CCAAATACATATCAATATGTACATTCGAGAAAGAAGCGATCAAAGAAGCGTCTTCGGGCGAGTAGGAGAA
TGCGGAGGAGAAGGAGAACGAGCTGATCTAGTATCTCTCCACAATCCAATGCCAACTGACCAACTGGCCA
TATTCGGAGCAATTTGAAGCCAATTTCCATCGCCTGGCGATCGCTCCATTCTTGGCTATATGTTTTTCAC
CGTTCCCGGGGCCATTTTCAAAGACTCGTCGGTAAGATAAGATTGTGTCACTCGCTGTCTCTCTTCATTT
GTCGAAGAATGCTGAGGAATTTCGCGATGACGTCGGCGAGTATTTTGAAGAATGAGAATAATTTGTATTT
ATACGAAAATCAGTTAGTGGAATTTTCTACAAAAACATGTTATCTATAGATAATTTTGTTGCAAAATATG
TTGACTATGACAAAGATTGTATGTATATACCTTTAATGTATTCTCATTTTCTTATGTATTTATAATGGCA
ATGATGATACTGATGATATTTTAAGATGATGCCAGACCACAGGCTGATTTCTGCGTCTTTTGCCGAACGC
AGTGCATGTGCGGTTGTTGTTTTTTGGAATAGTTTCAATTTTCGGACTGTCCGCTTTGATTTCAGTTTCT
TGGCTTATTCAAAAAGCAAAGTAAAGCCAAAAAAGCGAGATGGCAATACCAAATGCGGCAAAACGGTAGT
GGAAGGAAAGGGGTGCGGGGCAGCGGAAGGAAGGGTGGGGCGGGGCGTGGCGGGGTCTGTGGCTGGGCGC
GACGTCACCGACGTTGGAGCCACTCCTTTGACCATGTGTGCGTGTGTGTATTATTCGTGTCTCGCCACTC
GCCGGTTGTTTTTTTCTTTTTATCTCGCTCTCTCTAGCGCCATCTCGTACGCATGCTCAACGCACCGCAT
GTTGCCGTGTCCTTTATGCGTCATTTTGGCTCGAAATAGGCAATTATTTAAACAAAGATTAGTCAACGAA
AACGCTAAAATAAATAAGTCTACAATATGGTTACTTATTGCCATGTGTGTGCAGCCAACGATAGCAACAA
AAGCAACAACACAGTGGCTTTCCCTCTTTCACTTTTTGTTTGCAAGCGCGTGCGAGCAAGACGGCACGAC
CGGCAAACGCAATTACGCTGACAAAGAGCAGACGAAGTTTTGGCCGAAAAACATCAAGGCGCCTGATACG
AATGCATTTGCAATAACAATTGCGATATTTAATATTGTTTATGAAGCTGTTTGACTTCAAAACACACAAA
AAAAAAAATAAAACAAATTATTTGAAAGAGAATTAGGAATCGGACAGCTTATCGTTACGGGCTAACAGCA
CACCGAGACGAAATAGCTTACCTGACGTCACAGCCTCTGGAAGAACTGCCGCCAAGCAGAGAGAGAGAGA
AAAAGAGGGAGAGCAGCTTAGACCGCATGTGCTTGTGTGTGAGGCGTCTCTCTCTTCGTCTCCTGTTTGC
GCAAACGCATAGACTGCACTGAGAAAATCGATTACCTATTTTTTATGAATGAATATTTGCACTATTACTA
TTCAAAACTATTAAGATAGCAATCACATTCAATAGCCAAATACTATACCACCTGAGCGATGCAACGAAAT
GATCAATTTGAGCAAAAATGCTGCATATTTAGGACGGCATCATTATAGAAATGCTTCTTGCTGTGTACTT
TTCTCTCGTCTGGCAGCTGTTTCGCCGTTATTGTTAAAACCGGCTTAAGTTAGGTGTGTTTTCTACGACT
AGTGATGCCCCTACTAGAAGATGTGTGTTGCACAAATGTCCCTGAATAACCAATTTGAAGTGCAGATAGC
AGTAAACGTAAGCTAATATGAATATTATTTAACTGTAATGTTTTAATATCGCTGGACATTACTAATAAAC
CCACTATAAACACATGTACATATGTATGTTTTGGCATACAATGAGTAGTTGGGGAAAAAATGTGTAAAAG
CACCGTGACCATCACAGCATAAAGATAACCAGCTGAAGTATCGAATATGAGTAACCCCCAAATTGAATCA
CATGCCGCAACTGATAGGACCCATGGAAGTACACTCTTCATGGCGATATACAAGACACACACAAGCACGA
ACACCCAGTTGCGGAGGAAATTCTCCGTAAATGAAAACCCAATCGGCGAACAATTCATACCCATATATGG
TAAAAGTTTTGAACGCGACTTGAGAGCGGAGAGCATTGCGGCTGATAAGGTTTTAGCGCTAAGCGGGCTT
TATAAAACGGGCTGCGGGACCAGTTTTCATATCACTACCGTTTGAGTTCTTGTGCTGTGTGGATACTCCT
CCCGACACAAAGCCGCTCCATCAGCCAGCAGTCGTCTAATCCAGAGACCCCGGATCGGGGTACCAACATG
GACGCACAAACACGACGACGTGAGCGTCGCGCTGAGAAACAAGCTCAATGGAAAGCTGCAAACGGTGGAT
CTCCTCCACATATGGCTTACCCATACGATGTTCCAGATTACGCTCCTCCAAGCTTGAATTCCATGTATCC
AGTTGGACAACAGTCACAGTGGACCCCCTCGCCCACTCGGCCTCAGAGTCCCTCTCAGGCGCAGACTAGC
TTCGACACGCTCACATCACCACCAGCGCCCGGCTCGTCGGTCAATCCCACCGCCGTCACCAGCCCAAGTG
CCCAGAATGTGGCCGCTGGTGGAGCAACTGTGGCCGGTGCAGCAGCAACTGCCGCCCAGGTGGCCTCCGC
CTTGGGTGCCACCACCGGCAGCGTGACGCCAGCAATTGCCACCGCAACGCCAGCCACGCAGCCGGATATG
CCCGTCTTTACGTGTCCACGACGCCCGAATCTCGGACGAGAGGGTCGCCCGATTGTGCTGCGCGCCAATC
ACTTCCAGGTGACAATGCCGCGTGGCTATGTGCATCACTATGACATCAATATACAGCCGGACAAGTGTCC
GCGAAAGGTGAACCGTGAGATTATCGAGACTATGGTGCATGCCTATAGCAAGATCTTCGGAGTGCTCAAG
CCGGTGTTCGATGGTCGCAACAATCTGTATACCCGCGATCCCCTGCCCATTGGCAACGAGCGTCTAGAGC
TGGAGGTTACTCTACCCGGCGAGGGCAAAGATCGAATCTTTCGCGTGACGATCAAGTGGCAGGCTCAGGT
CTCGCTCTTCAATTTGGAGGAAGCTCTCGAAGGCCGCACGCGGCAGATACCCTATGATGCCATTTTGGCG
CTCGATGTGGTCATGCGCCATCTGCCCAGCATGACGTACACGCCAGTGGGACGTAGCTTCTTCAGTTCCC
CGGAGGGTTACTACCATCCCCTGGGTGGTGGACGCGAGGTTTGGTTCGGTTTCCATCAGAGCGTAAGGCC
CTCGCAGTGGAAGATGATGCTCAATATCGATGTCTCGGCCACCGCTTTCTACAAGGCTCAACCAGTCATT
GACTTCATGTGCGAGGTGCTGGACATTCGCGACATCAACGAGCAGCGCAAACCGCTCACCGATTCGCAGC
GCGTCAAGTTCACGAAGGAGATCAAGGGTTTGAAGATCGAGATCACCCACTGCGGCCAGATGCGTCGCAA
GTATCGTGTGTGCAACGTCACTCGCCGCCCCGCTCAGATGCAATCATTCCCACTGCAGCTGGAGAACGGA
CAGACCGTAGAGTGCACCGTGGCCAAGTACTTCCTGGACAAGTACCGCATGAAATTGCGCTACCCGCACT
TGCCCTGCCTGCAGGTTGGCCAAGAGCACAAGCACACTTACCTGCCTCTAGAGGTGTGCAACATTGTGGC
CGGACAGCGGTGCATTAAAAAGCTGACCGATATGCAGACGTCGACCATGATCAAGGCCACAGCTCGTTCA
GCTCCGGATCGTGAGCGTGAGATTAACAACTTGGTAAAGCGCGCCGACTTCAACAACGATTCGTATGTGC
AAGAGTTTGGCCTGACCATCTCCAATTCGATGATGGAGGTACGAGGACGCGTCTTGCCTCCTCCCAAGCT
TCAGTATGGGGGACGTGTGTCTACCGGCCTCACCGGCCAGCAGCTGTTCCCGCCACAGAACAAGGTGAGC
TTGGCCTCGCCCAACCAGGGTGTATGGGATATGCGAGGCAAGCAGTTCTTCACTGGCGTCGAGATCCGCA
TCTGGGCCATCGCCTGTTTTGCCCCACAGCGCACGGTGCGCGAGGATGCGCTGCGTAATTTCACCCAGCA
GCTGCAGAAGATCTCAAACGATGCAGGCATGCCGATAATTGGACAGCCGTGCTTCTGTAAGTACGCCACC
GGGCCGGATCAAGTGGAACCCATGTTCCGTTACCTGAAGATCACCTTCCCCGGCCTGCAACTCGTCGTGG
TTGTGCTGCCCGGCAAGACTCCAGTATACGCCGAGGTGAAGCGTGTAGGTGACACCGTTCTGGGTATGGC
CACCCAGTGTGTGCAGGCCAAGAACGTGAACAAGACATCGCCACAGACGCTCTCTAATCTGTGTCTGAAG
ATCAACGTCAAGTTGGGCGGCATCAATTCAATTCTGGTCCCCTCCATTCGGCCAAAGGTCTTCAATGAGC
CGGTCATCTTTTTGGGTGCCGATGTGACACACCCACCAGCTGGCGACAACAAGAAACCATCGATTGCCGC
CGTCGTGGGCTCCATGGATGCCCATCCATCGCGGTATGCCGCCACCGTTCGCGTACAGCAGCACCGACAG
GAGATCATCCAGGAGCTGAGCAGCATGGTGCGCGAGCTGTTGATCATGTTCTACAAGTCGACGGGCGGCT
ACAAGCCCCACCGCATCATACTCTATCGTGACGGAGTCTCCGAGGGACAATTCCCACATGTCCTGCAACA
CGAATTGACCGCCATTCGCGAGGCCTGCATTAAGCTAGAGCCAGAGTATCGGCCGGGCATCACATTCATT
GTGGTGCAGAAGCGCCATCACACTCGACTCTTCTGCGCGGAGAAGAAGGAGCAGAGCGGCAAATCGGGCA
ATATTCCCGCAGGCACCACCGTCGATGTGGGCATCACACATCCCACCGAATTTGATTTCTATCTATGCAG
CCATCAGGGCATCCAGGGCACCAGTCGCCCCTCGCACTACCACGTTCTGTGGGACGACAATCACTTTGAC
TCGGACGAGCTGCAGTGCCTCACGTATCAGCTATGCCATACGTACGTGCGCTGCACCCGATCCGTCAGTA
TACCGGCGCCAGCCTACTACGCCCATTTAGTGGCCTTCCGTGCCAGATATCATCTGGTGGAGAAGGAGCA
CGATTCGGGCGAGGGTTCGCACCAGAGCGGCTGCTCAGAGGATCGTACGCCAGGTGCCATGGCCAGGGCC
ATCACTGTGCACGCGGATACCAAGAAGGTCATGTACTTTGCCTAAGCGGCCGCTCGAGTCTAGAGGGCCC
GCGGTTCGAAGGTAAGCCTATCCCTAACCCTCTCCTCGGTCTCGATTCTACGCGTACCGGTCATCATCAC
CATCACCATTGAGTTTAAACCCGCTGATCAGCCTCGACTGTGCCTTCTAAGGCCTGAGCTCGCTGATCAG
CCTCGATCGAGGATCCAGACATGATAAGATACATTGATGAGTTTGGACAAACCACAACTAGAATGCAGTG
AAAAAAATGCTTTATTTGTGAAATTTGTGATGCTATTGCTTTATTTGTAACCATTATAAGCTGCAATAAA
CAAGTTAACAACAACAATTGCATTCATTTTATGTTTCAGGTTCAGGGGGAGGTGTGGGAGGTTTTTTAAA
GCAAGTAAAACCTCTACAAATGTGGTATGGCTGATTATGATCAGTCGACCGATGCCCTTGAGAGCCTTCA
ACCCAGTCAGCTCCTTCCGGTGGGCGCGGGGCATGACTATCGTCGCCGCACTTATGACTGTCTTCTTTAT
CATGCAACTCGTAGGACAGGTGCCGGCAGCGCTCTGGGTCATTTTCGGCGAGGACCGCTTTCGCTGGAGC
GCGACGATGATCGGCCTGTCGCTTGCGGTATTCGGAATCTTGCACGCCCTCGCTCAAGCCTTCGTCACTG
GTCCCGCCACCAAACGTTTCGGCGAGAAGCAGGCCATTATCGCCGGCATGGCGGCCGACGCGCTGGGCTA
CGTCTTGCTGGCGTTCGCGACGCGAGGCTGGATGGCCTTCCCCATTATGATTCTTCTCGCTTCCGGCGGC
ATCGGGATGCCCGCGTTGCAGGCCATGCTGTCCAGGCAGGTAGATGACGACCATCAGGGACAGCTTCAAG
GATCGCTCGCGGCTCTTACCAGCCAGCAAAAGGCCAGGAACCGTAAAAAGGCCGCGTTGCTGGCGTTTTT
CCATAGGCTCCGCCCCCCTGACGAGCATCACAAAAATCGACGCTCAAGTCAGAGGTGGCGAAACCCGACA
GGACTATAAAGATACCAGGCGTTTCCCCCTGGAAGCTCCCTCGTGCGCTCTCCTGTTCCGACCCTGCCGC
TTACCGGATACCTGTCCGCCTTTCTCCCTTCGGGAAGCGTGGCGCTTTCTCAATGCTCACGCTGTAGGTA
TCTCAGTTCGGTGTAGGTCGTTCGCTCCAAGCTGGGCTGTGTGCACGAACCCCCCGTTCAGCCCGACCGC
TGCGCCTTATCCGGTAACTATCGTCTTGAGTCCAACCCGGTAAGACACGACTTATCGCCACTGGCAGCAG
CCACTGGTAACAGGATTAGCAGAGCGAGGTATGTAGGCGGTGCTACAGAGTTCTTGAAGTGGTGGCCTAA
CTACGGCTACACTAGAAGGACAGTATTTGGTATCTGCGCTCTGCTGAAGCCAGTTACCTTCGGAAAAAGA
GTTGGTAGCTCTTGATCCGGCAAACAAACCACCGCTGGTAGCGGTGGTTTTTTTGTTTGCAAGCAGCAGA
TTACGCGCAGAAAAAAAGGATCTCAAGAAGATCCTTTGATCTTTTCTACGGGGTCTGACGCTCAGTGGAA
CGAAAACTCACGTTAAGGGATTTTGGTCATGAGATTATCAAAAAGGATCTTCACCTAGATCCTTTTAAAT
TAAAAATGAAGTTTTAAATCAATCTAAAGTATATATGAGTAAACTTGGTCTGACAGTTACCAATGCTTAA
TCAGTGAGGCACCTATCTCAGCGATCTGTCTATTTCGTTCATCCATAGTTGCCTGACTCCCCGTCGTGTA
GATAACTACGATACGGGAGGGCTTACCATCTGGCCCCAGTGCTGCAATGATACCGCGAGACCCACGCTCA
CCGGCTCCAGATTTATCAGCAATAAACCAGCCAGCCGGAAGGGCCGAGCGCAGAAGTGGTCCTGCAACTT
TATCCGCCTCCATCCAGTCTATTAATTGTTGCCGGGAAGCTAGAGTAAGTAGTTCGCCAGTTAATAGTTT
GCGCAACGTTGTTGCCATTGCTGCAGGCATCGTGGTGTCACGCTCGTCGTTTGGTATGGCTTCATTCAGC
TCCGGTTCCCAACGATCAAGGCGAGTTACATGATCCCCCATGTTGTGCAAAAAAGCGGTTAGCTCCTTCG
GTCCTCCGATCGTTGTCAGAAGTAAGTTGGCCGCAGTGTTATCACTCATGGTTATGGCAGCACTGCATAA
TTCTCTTACTGTCATGCCATCCGTAAGATGCTTTTCTGTGACTGGTGAGTACTCAACCAAGTCATTCTGA
GAATAGTGTATGCGGCGACCGAGTTGCTCTTGCCCGGCGTCAACACGGGATAATACCGCGCCACATAGCA
GAACTTTAAAAGTGCTCATCATTGGAAAACGTTCTTCGGGGCGAAAACTCTCAAGGATCTTACCGCTGTT
GAGATCCAGTTCGATGTAACCCACTCGTGCACCCAACTGATCTTCAGCATCTTTTACTTTCACCAGCGTT
TCTGGGTGAGCAAAAACAGGAAGGCAAAATGCCGCAAAAAAGGGAATAAGGGCGACACGGAAATGTTGAA
TACTCATACTCTTCCTTTTTCAATATTATTGAAGCATTTATCAGGGTTATTGTCTCATGAGCGGATACAT
ATTTGAATGTATTTAGAAAAATAAACAAATAGGGGTTCCGCGCACATTTCCCCGAAAAGTGCCACCTGAC
GTCTAAGAAACCATTATTATCATGACATTAACCTATAAAAATAGGCGTATCACGAGGCCCTTTCGT
Features (pLannotate 1.2.2; 11 found; start..end, strand, type, name):
     56..2568    +  promoter       Ac5 promoter: Drosophila melanogaster actin 5C promoter
   2588..2653    +  CDS            N (fragment): REGN_LAMBD - Experimental evidence at protein level: Swiss-Prot protein existence level 1. Plays a role as a transcriptional antitermination factor that allows the virus to initiate its lytic phase. Activates expression of the delayed viral early genes by modifying host RNA polymerase (RNAP) into a form that is resistant to termination signals. This antitermination function requires the host NusA protein which serves to stabilize the interaction between antitermination protein N and host RNA polymerase. From Escherichia phage lambda (Bacteriophage lambda).
   2678..2704    +  CDS            3xHA (fragment): three tandem HA epitope tags
   2969..5572    +  CDS            Ago2: AGO2_RAT - Also known as Eif2c2. Experimental evidence at protein level: Swiss-Prot protein existence level 1. Required for RNA-mediated gene silencing (RNAi) by the RNA- induced silencing complex (RISC). The 'minimal RISC' appears to include AGO2 bound to a short guide RNA such as a microRNA (miRNA) or short interfering RNA (siRNA). These guide RNAs direct RISC to complementary mRNAs that are targets for RISC-mediated gene silencing. The precise mechanism of gene silencing depends on the degree of complementarity between the miRNA or siRNA and its target. Binding of RISC to a perfectly comple
   5611..5652    +  CDS            V5 tag: epitope tag from simian virus 5
   5752..5886    -  polyA_signal   SV40 poly(A) signal: SV40 polyadenylation signal
   5909..5993    -  CDS            large T antigen (fragment): large T antigen from SV40 (simian virus 40)
   5994..6464    +  CDS            TcR (fragment): tetracycline efflux protein; tet; confers resistance to tetracycline
   6508..7096    -  rep_origin     ori: high-copy-number ColE1/pMB1/pBR322/pUC origin of replication
   7267..8127    -  CDS            AmpR: β-lactamase; bla; confers resistance to ampicillin, carbenicillin, and related antibiotics
   8128..8232    -  promoter       AmpR promoter: bla
