[The description below was written by a language model from this plasmid's Addgene catalogue record and pLannotate feature annotations shown in this document.]
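Description:
pAc5.1B-lambdaN-HA-DmAGO1-RB_B is an 8,326 nt insect expression plasmid for producing Drosophila melanogaster Argonaute 1 (AGO1, RB isoform) as a tagged fusion protein in fly cells. The catalogue lists the backbone as unknown, although the name and the annotated parts point to a pAc5.1-type vector. It is propagated in E. coli through a ColE1/pUC-family origin and selected with ampicillin via a β-lactamase gene under its own bla promoter. The repository lists it as low copy, although the annotated origin is of the type usually described as high copy. A partial tetracycline-resistance sequence and a fragment of SV40 large T antigen are also detected; these appear to be non-functional backbone remnants.

Expression is driven by the constitutive Drosophila actin 5C promoter. Directly downstream is a short fragment of the bacteriophage lambda N protein, followed by an HA epitope (annotated as a partial 3xHA match, consistent with a single HA tag) and then the AGO1 open reading frame. The annotation tool labelled this ORF by homology to rat Ago2, but the record identifies it as fly AGO1 derived from an NCBI reference transcript. A V5 tag sequence lies after the ORF; the record does not say whether it is translated in frame. An SV40 polyadenylation signal follows.

The lambda N peptide binds boxB RNA hairpins, so a fusion of this kind is typically used in tethering assays, where the protein is recruited to a boxB-containing reporter mRNA independently of a guide RNA. This fits the associated study of miRNA-mediated mRNA degradation. The HA tag allows detection or immunoprecipitation.
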