Addgene plasmid #145977: pAc5.1B-lambdaN-HA-DmAGO1-RB_B
Purpose: Insect Expression of DmAGO1-RB
Depositing lab: Elisa Izaurralde. Depositing organization: Max Planck Institute for Developmental Biology. Publication: mRNA degradation by miRNAs and GW182 requires both CCR4:NOT deadenylase and DCP1:DCP2 decapping complexes. Behm-Ansmant I, Rehwinkel J, Doerks T, Stark A, Bork P, Izaurralde E. Genes Dev. 2006 Jul 15. 20(14):1885-98. 10.1101/gad.1424106 PubMed 16815998.
Backbone
  Vector backbone: Unknown
  Vector type: Insect Expression
Growth in bacteria
  Bacterial resistance: Ampicillin, 100 μg/mL
  Growth temperature: 37°C
  Growth strain: DH5alpha
  Copy number: Low Copy
Gene/Insert
  Gene/Insert name: DmAGO1-RB
  Species: D. melanogaster (fly)
  Entrez Gene: AGO1 (a.k.a. Dmel_CG6671, AGO-1, Ago, Ago-1, Ago1, Agp1, CG6671, Dm Ago1, DmAgo1, Dmel\CG6671, MRE20, ago-1, ago1, ago1-1, anon-WO0257455.29, argonaute1, dAGO1, dAgo1, dmAgo1, l(2)04845, l(2)4845, l(2)k00208, l(2)k08121)
  Cloning method: Unknown
Terms and licenses: Academic/Nonprofit Terms; Industry Terms: Not Available to Industry
Depositor comments: ORF extracted from NCBI:NM_079010.2. Plasmids from this collection were made available to the research community and donated after the lab closed. Please note that the sequence provided by the depositing laboratory may be theoretical/predicted or based on Sanger sequencing results. There may be discrepancies between sequencing results obtained by Addgene and the depositor sequence. If an Addgene verified sequence is not available, please contact before placing your order to request that our lab fully sequence the plasmid.
How to cite: pAc5.1B-lambdaN-HA-DmAGO1-RB_B was a gift from Elisa Izaurralde (Addgene plasmid # 145977 ; http://n2t.net/addgene:145977 ; RRID:Addgene_145977)
